>Addgene plasmid #163517 | mu-IFNg-pCIneo | addgene full sequence | sequence record 321578 | Addgene NGS Result
TCAATATTGGCCATTAGCCATATTATTCATTGGTTATATAGCATAAATCAATATTGGCTATTGGCCATTG
CATACGTTGTATCTATATCATAATATGTACATTTATATTGGCTCATGTCCAATATGACCGCCATGTTGGC
ATTGATTATTGACTAGTTATTAATAGTAATCAATTACGGGGTCATTAGTTCATAGCCCATATATGGAGTT
CCGCGTTACATAACTTACGGTAAATGGCCCGCCTGGCTGACCGCCCAACGACCCCCGCCCATTGACGTCA
ATAATGACGTATGTTCCCATAGTAACGCCAATAGGGACTTTCCATTGACGTCAATGGGTGGAGTATTTAC
GGTAAACTGCCCACTTGGCAGTACATCAAGTGTATCATATGCCAAGTCCGCCCCCTATTGACGTCAATGA
CGGTAAATGGCCCGCCTGGCATTATGCCCAGTACATGACCTTACGGGACTTTCCTACTTGGCAGTACATC
TACGTATTAGTCATCGCTATTACCATGGTGATGCGGTTTTGGCAGTACACCAATGGGCGTGGATAGCGGT
TTGACTCACGGGGATTTCCAAGTCTCCACCCCATTGACGTCAATGGGAGTTTGTTTTGGCACCAAAATCA
ACGGGACTTTCCAAAATGTCGTAACAACTGCGATCGCCCGCCCCGTTGACGCAAATGGGCGGTAGGCGTG
TACGGTGGGAGGTCTATATAAGCAGAGCTCGTTTAGTGAACCGTCAGATCACTAGAAGCTTTATTGCGGT
AGTTTATCACAGTTAAATTGCTAACGCAGTCAGTGCTTCTGACACAACAGTCTCGAACTTAAGCTGCAGT
GACTCTCTTAAGGTAGCCTTGCAGAAGTTGGTCGTGAGGCACTGGGCAGGTAAGTATCAAGGTTACAAGA
CAGGTTTAAGGAGACCAATAGAAACTGGGCTTGTCGAGACAGAGAAGACTCTTGCGTTTCTGATAGGCAC
CTATTGGTCTTACTGACATCCACTTTGCCTTTCTCTCCACAGGTGTCCACTCCCAGTTCAATTACAGCTC
TTAAGGCTAGAGTACTTAATACGACTCACTATAGGCTAGCCTCGAGAGGATCCACCGCGGCCAGGACCAT
GAACGCTACACACTGCATCTTGGCTTTGCAGCTCTTCCTCATGGCTGTTTCTGGCTGTTACTGCCACGGC
ACAGTCATTGAAAGCCTAGAAAGTCTGAATAACTATTTTAACTCAAGTGGCATAGATGTGGAAGAAAAGA
GTCTCTTCTTGGATATCTGGAGGAACTGGCAAAAGGATGGTGACATGAAAATCCTGCAGAGCCAGATTAT
CTCTTTCTACCTCAGACTCTTTGAAGTCTTGAAAGACAATCAGGCCATCAGCAACAACATAAGCGTCATT
GAATCACACCTGATTACTACCTTCTTCAGCAACAGCAAGGCGAAAAAGGATGCATTCATGAGTATTGCCA
AGTTTGAGGTCAACAACCCACAGGTCCAGCGCCAAGCATTCAATGAGCTCATCCGAGTGGTCCACCAGCT
GTTGCCGGAATCCAGCCTCAGGAAGCGGAAAAGGAGTCGCTGCTGATTCGTCGCGACTCTAGAGTCGACC
CGGGCGGCCGCTTCCCTTTAGTGAGGGTTAATGCTTCGAGCAGACATGATAAGATACATTGATGAGTTTG
GACAAACCACAACTAGAATGCAGTGAAAAAAATGCTTTATTTGTGAAATTTGTGATGCTATTGCTTTATT
TGTAACCATTATAAGCTGCAATAAACAAGTTAACAACAACAATTGCATTCATTTTATGTTTCAGGTTCAG
GGGGAGATGTGGGAGGTTTTTTAAAGCAAGTAAAACCTCTACAAATGTGGTAAAATCCGATAAGGATCGA
TCCGGGCTGGCGTAATAGCGAAGAGGCCCGCACCGATCGCCCTTCCCAACAGTTGCGCAGCCTGAATGGC
GAATGG
[124 nt withheld, positions 1967-2090]
C
[91 nt withheld, positions 2092-2182]
A
[49 nt withheld, positions 2184-2232]
CCTTTGACGTTGGAGTCCACGTTCTTT
[37 nt withheld, positions 2260-2296]
ACCCTATCTCGGTCTATTCTTTTGATTTATAAGGGATTTTGCCGATTTCGGCCTATTGGTTAAAAAATGA
GCTGATTTAACAAAAATTTAACGCGAATTTTAACAAAATATTAACGCTTACAATTTCCTGATGCGGTATT
TTCTCCTTACGCATCTGTGCGGTATTTCACACCGCATACGCGGATCTGCGCAGCACCATGGCCTGAAATA
ACCTCTGAAAGAGGAACTTGGTTAGGTACCTTCTGAGGCGGAAAGAACCAGCTGTGGAATGTGTGTCAGT
TAGGGTGTGGAAAGTCCCCAGGCTCCCCAGCAGGCAGAAGTATGCAAAGCATGCATCTCAATTAGTCAGC
AACCAGGTGTGGAAAGTCCCCAGGCTCCCCAGCAGGCAGAAGTATGCAAAGCATGCATCTCAATTAGTCA
GCAACCATAGTCCCGCCCCTAACTCCGCCCATCCCGCCCCTAACTCCGCCCAGTTCCGCCCATTCTCCGC
CCCATGGCTGACTAATTTTTTTTATTTATGCAGAGGCCGAGGCCGCCTCGGCCTCTGAGCTATTCCAGAA
GTAGTGAGGAGGCTTTTTTGGAGGCCTAGGCTTTTGCAAAAAGCTTGATTCTTCTGACACAACAGTCTCG
AACTTAAGGCTAGAGCCACCATGATTGAACAAGATGGATTGCACGCAGGTTCTCCGGCCGCTTGGGTGGA
GAGGCTATTCGGCTATGACTGGGCACAACAGACAATCGGCTGCTCTGATGCCGCCGTGTTCCGGCTGTCA
GCGCAGGGGCGCCCGGTTCTTTTTGTCAAGACCGACCTGTCCGGTGCCCTGAATGAACTGCAGGACGAGG
CAGCGCGGCTATCGTGGCTGGCCACGACGGGCGTTCCTTGCGCAGCTGTGCTCGACGTTGTCACTGAAGC
GGGAAGGGACTGGCTGCTATTGGGCGAAGTGCCGGGGCAGGATCTCCTGTCATCTCACCTTGCTCCTGCC
GAGAAAGTATCCATCATGGCTGATGCAATGCGGCGGCTGCATACGCTTGATCCGGCTACCTGCCCATTCG
ACCACCAAGCGAAACATCGCATCGAGCGAGCACGTACTCGGATGGAAGCCGGTCTTGTCGATCAGGATGA
TCTGGACGAAGAGCATCAGGGGCTCGCGCCAGCCGAACTGTTCGCCAGGCTCAAGGCGCGCATGCCCGAC
GGCGAGGATCTCGTCGTGACCCATGGCGATGCCTGCTTGCCGAATATCATGGTGGAAAATGGCCGCTTTT
CTGGATTCATCGACTGTGGCCGGCTGGGTGTGGCGGACCGCTATCAGGACATAGCGTTGGCTACCCGTGA
TATTGCTGAAGAGCTTGGCGGCGAATGGGCTGACCGCTTCCTCGTGCTTTACGGTATCGCCGCTCCCGAT
TCGCAGCGCATCGCCTTCTATCGCCTTCTTGACGAGTTCTTCTGAGCGGGACTCTGGGGTTCGAAATGAC
CGACCAAGCGACGCCCAACCTGCCATCACGATGGCCGCAATAAAATATCTTTATTTTCATTACATCTGTG
TGTTGGTTTTTTGTGTGAATCGATAGCGATAAGGATCCGCGTATGGTGCACTCTCAGTACAATCTGCTCT
GATGCCGCATAGTTAAGCCAGCCCCGACACCCGCCAACACCCGCTGACGCGCCCTGACGGGCTTGTCTGC
TCCCGGCATCCGCTTACAGACAAGCTGTGACCGTCTCCGGGAGCTGCATGTGTCAGAGGTTTTCACCGTC
ATCACCGAAACGCGCGAGACGAAAGGGCCTCGTGATACGCCTATTTTTATAGGTTAATGTCATGATAATA
ATGGTTTCTTAGACGTCAGGTGGCACTTTTCGGGGAAATGTGCGCGGAACCCCTATTTGTTTATTTTTCT
AAATACATTCAAATATGTATCCGCTCATGAGACAATAACCCTGATAAATGCTTCAATAATATTGAAAAAG
GAAGAGTATGAGTATTCAACATTTCCGTGTCGCCCTTATTCCCTTTTTTGCGGCATTTTGCCTTCCTGTT
TTTGCTCACCCAGAAACGCTGGTGAAAGTAAAAGATGCTGAAGATCAGTTGGGTGCACGAGTGGGTTACA
TCGAACTGGATCTCAACAGCGGTAAGATCCTTGAGAGTTTTCGCCCCGAAGAACGTTTTCCAATGATGAG
CACTTTTAAAGTTCTGCTATGTGGCGCGGTATTATCCCGTATTGACGCCGGGCAAGAGCAACTCGGTCGC
CGCATACACTATTCTCAGAATGACTTGGTTGAGTACTCACCAGTCACAGAAAAGCATCTTACGGATGGCA
TGACAGTAAGAGAATTATGCAGTGCTGCCATAACCATGAGTGATAACACTGCGGCCAACTTACTTCTGAC
AACGATCGGAGGACCGAAGGAGCTAACCGCTTTTTTGCACAACATGGGGGATCATGTAACTCGCCTTGAT
CGTTGGGAACCGGAGCTGAATGAAGCCATACCAAACGACGAGCGTGACACCACGATGCCTGTAGCAATGG
CAACAACGTTGCGCAAACTATTAACTGGCGAACTACTTACTCTAGCTTCCCGGCAACAATTAATAGACTG
GATGGAGGCGGATAAAGTTGCAGGACCACTTCTGCGCTCGGCCCTTCCGGCTGGCTGGTTTATTGCTGAT
AAATCTGGAGCCGGTGAGCGTGGGTCTCGCGGTATCATTGCAGCACTGGGGCCAGATGGTAAGCCCTCCC
GTATCGTAGTTATCTACACGACGGGGAGTCAGGCAACTATGGATGAACGAAATAGACAGATCGCTGAGAT
AGGTGCCTCACTGATTAAGCATTGGTAACTGTCAGACCAAGTTTACTCATATATACTTTAGATTGATTTA
AAACTTCATTTTTAATTTAAAAGGATCTAGGTGAAGATCCTTTTTGATAATCTCATGACCAAAATCCCTT
AACGTGAGTTTTCGTTCCACTGAGCGTCAGACCCCGTAGAAAAGATCAAAGGATCTTCTTGAGATCCTTT
TTTTCTGCGCGTAATCTGCTGCTTGCAAACAAAAAAACCACCGCTACCAGCGGTGGTTTGTTTGCCGGAT
CAAGAGCTACCAACTCTTTTTCCGAAGGTAACTGGCTTCAGCAGAGCGCAGATACCAAATACTGTTCTTC
TAGTGTAGCCGTAGTTAGGCCACCACTTCAAGAACTCTGTAGCACCGCCTACATACCTCGCTCTGCTAAT
CCTGTTACCAGTGGCTGCTGCCAGTGGCGATAAGTCGTGTCTTACCGGGTTGGACTCAAGACGATAGTTA
CCGGATAAGGCGCAGCGGTCGGGCTGAACGGGGGGTTCGTGCACACAGCCCAGCTTGGAGCGAACGACCT
ACACCGAACTGAGATACCTACAGCGTGAGCTATGAGAAAGCGCCACGCTTCCCGAAGGGAGAAAGGCGGA
CAGGTATCCGGTAAGCGGCAGGGTCGGAACAGGAGAGCGCACGAGGGAGCTTCCAGGGGGAAACGCCTGG
TATCTTTATAGTCCTGTCGGGTTTCGCCACCTCTGACTTGAGCGTCGATTTTTGTGATGCTCGTCAGGGG
GGCGGAGCCTATGGAAAAACGCCAGCAACGCGGCCTTTTTACGGTTCCTGGCCTTTTGCTGGCCTTTTGC
TCACATGGCTCGACAGATCT
Features (pLannotate 1.2.2; 19 found; start..end, strand, type, name):
    140..517     +  enhancer       CMV enhancer: human cytomegalovirus immediate early enhancer
    518..729     +  promoter       CMV promoter: human cytomegalovirus (CMV) immediate early promoter
    890..1022    +  intron         chimeric intron: chimera between introns from human β-globin and immunoglobulin heavy chain genes
   1067..1085    +  promoter       T7 promoter: promoter for bacteriophage T7 RNA polymerase
   1119..1583    +  CDS            Ifng: IFNG_MOUSE - Experimental evidence at protein level: Swiss-Prot protein existence level 1. Type II interferon produced by immune cells such as T-cells and NK cells that plays crucial roles in antimicrobial, antiviral, and antitumor responses by activating effector immune cells and enhancing antigen presentation (PubMed:8456301, PubMed:11585387). Primarily signals through the JAK-STAT pathway after interaction with its receptor IFNGR1 to affect gene regulation. Upon IFNG binding, IFNGR1 intracellular domain opens out to allow association of downstream signaling components JAK2, JAK1 and STAT1,
   1625..1642    -  promoter       T3 promoter (fragment): promoter for bacteriophage T3 RNA polymerase
   1660..1781    -  polyA_signal   SV40 poly(A) signal: SV40 polyadenylation signal
   1804..1872    -  CDS            large T antigen (fragment): large T antigen from SV40 (simian virus 40)
   1896..1963    +  CDS            lacZα (fragment): LacZα fragment of β-galactosidase; lacZ fragment
   1967..2395    +  rep_origin     f1 ori (sequence partly withheld): f1 bacteriophage origin of replication; arrow indicates direction of (+) strand synthesis
   2423..2474    -  misc_feature   bom (fragment): basis of mobility region from pBR322
   2539..2896    +  promoter       SV40 promoter: SV40 enhancer and early promoter
   2947..3738    +  CDS            neo: KKA2_KLEPN - Also known as kan, nptII. Experimental evidence at protein level: Swiss-Prot protein existence level 1. Resistance to kanamycin, neomycin, paromomycin, ribostamycin, butirosin and gentamicin B. From Klebsiella pneumoniae.
   3805..3853    +  polyA_signal   poly(A) signal: synthetic polyadenylation signal
   3873..3927    -  misc_feature   bom (fragment): basis of mobility region from pBR322
   4029..4064    -  CDS            rop (fragment): Rop protein, which maintains plasmids at low copy number; rop
   4159..4263    +  promoter       AmpR promoter: bla
   4264..5124    +  CDS            AmpR: β-lactamase; bla; confers resistance to ampicillin, carbenicillin, and related antibiotics
   5295..5883    +  rep_origin     ori: high-copy-number ColE1/pMB1/pBR322/pUC origin of replication
