[The description below was written by a language model from this plasmid's Addgene catalogue record and pLannotate feature annotations shown in this document.]
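Description:
mu-IFNg-pCIneo is a mammalian expression plasmid of about 6 kb, built on the Promega pCIneo backbone with an altered multiple cloning site, and made to produce murine interferon gamma in transfected mammalian cells. It is propagated in E. coli as a high-copy plasmid through a ColE1/pUC-type origin and selected with ampicillin via the β-lactamase gene and its own promoter. An f1 phage origin is also present, which in principle allows single-stranded DNA production. Short annotated fragments of lacZα, rop, bom and SV40 large T antigen are backbone remnants rather than functional elements.

The payload is the mouse Ifng coding sequence, recorded as a 548 bp insert cloned between XhoI and NotI sites. It lies downstream of the human cytomegalovirus immediate-early enhancer and promoter, followed by a chimeric β-globin/immunoglobulin heavy chain intron. Such an intron is included so that the transcript is spliced, which generally improves expression. An SV40 polyadenylation signal terminates the transcript. A T7 promoter just upstream of the insert and a T3 promoter fragment on the opposite strand downstream flank the cloning region and could serve for in vitro transcription or as sequencing primer sites. No epitope tag or reporter is annotated, so the cytokine appears to be expressed in its native form.

A separate cassette, consisting of the SV40 enhancer/early promoter, the neomycin phosphotransferase gene and a synthetic poly(A) signal, permits G418 selection of stably transfected cells. The construct therefore suits transient or stable expression of mouse IFN-γ, a type II interferon that signals through JAK-STAT. The record does not state a more specific application.
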