Addgene plasmid #163517: mu-IFNg-pCIneo
Purpose: Expresses murine IFN gamma in mammalian cells
Depositing lab: Thomas Weber. Depositing organization: Icahn School of Medicine at Mount Sinai.
Backbone
  Vector backbone: pCIneo
  Backbone manufacturer: Promega
  Modifications to backbone: Changed multiple cloning site
  Vector type: Mammalian Expression, Bacterial Expression
  Selectable markers: Neomycin (select with G418)
Growth in bacteria
  Bacterial resistance: Ampicillin, 100 μg/mL
  Growth temperature: 37°C
  Growth strain: DH5alpha
  Copy number: High Copy
Gene/Insert
  Gene/Insert name: murine-IFN gamma
  Species: M. musculus (mouse)
  Insert size (bp): 548
  GenBank ID: NM_008337
  Entrez Gene: Ifng (a.k.a. IFN-g, If2f, Ifg)
  Cloning method: Restriction Enzyme; 5′ cloning site Xho1 (unknown if destroyed); 3′ cloning site Not1 (unknown if destroyed)
  Sequencing primers: 5′ CGTTTAGTGAACCGTCAGATC
Terms and licenses: Academic/Nonprofit Terms; Industry Terms: Not Available to Industry
Depositor comments: Plasmid created by Ananda Mookerjee and Thomas Weber
How to cite: mu-IFNg-pCIneo was a gift from Thomas Weber (Addgene plasmid # 163517 ; http://n2t.net/addgene:163517 ; RRID:Addgene_163517)
