>Addgene plasmid #163517 | mu-IFNg-pCIneo | depositor partial sequence | sequence record 316917 | mu-IFNg-pCIneo sequence 853 bps
ACTAGAAGCTTTATTGCGGTAGTTTATCACAGTTAAATTGCTAACGCAGTCAGTGCTTCTGACACAACAG
TCTCGAACTTAAGCTGCAGTGACTCTCTTAAGGTAGCCTTGCAGAAGTTGGTCGTGAGGCACTGGGCAGG
TAAGTATCAAGGTTACAAGACAGGTTTAAGGAGACCAATAGAAACTGGGCTTGTCGAGACAGAGAAGACT
CTTGCGTTTCTGATAGGCACCTATTGGTCTTACTGACATCCACTTTGCCTTTCTCTCCACAGGTGTCCAC
TCCCAGTTCAATTACAGCTCTTAAGGCTAGAGTACTTAATACGACTCACTATAGGCTAGCCTCGAGAGGA
TCCACCGCGGCCAGGACCATGAACGCTACACACTGCATCTTGGCTTTGCAGCTCTTCCTCATGGCTGTTT
CTGGCTGTTACTGCCACGGCACAGTCATTGAAAGCCTAGAAAGTCTGAATAACTATTTTAACTCAAGTGG
CATAGATGTGGAAGAAAAGAGTCTCTTCTTGGATATCTGGAGGAACTGGCAAAAGGATGGTGACATGAAA
ATCCTGCAGAGCCAGATTATCTCTTTCTACCTCAGACTCTTTGAAGTCTTGAAAGACAATCAGGCCATCA
GCAACAACATAAGCGTCATTGAATCACACCTGATTACTACCTTCTTCAGCAACAGCAAGGCGAAAAAGGA
TGCATTCATGAGTATTGCCAAGTTTGAGGTCAACAACCCACAGGTCCAGCGCCAAGCATTCAATGAGCTC
ATCCGAGTGGTCCACCAGCTGTTGCCGGAATCCAGCCTCAGGAAGCGGAAAAGGAGTCGCTGCTGATTCG
TCGCGACTCTAGA
